LOCUS       Exported 3551 bp ds-DNA circular SYN 20-JAN-2023
DEFINITION  Bacterial Expression plasmid for SARS-CoV-2 helicase.
ACCESSION   .
VERSION     .
KEYWORDS    pGBW-m4046911
SOURCE      synthetic DNA construct
  ORGANISM  synthetic DNA construct
REFERENCE   1 (bases 1 to 3551)
  TITLE     SARS-CoV-2 protein E. coli expression constructs, tagged, for
            protein expression and/or purification
REFERENCE   2 (bases 1 to 3551)
  AUTHORS   .
  TITLE     Direct Submission
  JOURNAL   Exported Jan 20, 2023 from SnapGene Server 1.1.58
            http://www.snapgene.com
FEATURES             Location/Qualifiers
     source          1..3551
                     /organism="synthetic DNA construct"
                     /mol_type="other DNA"
     primer_bind     1..20
                     /label=T7
                     /note="T7 promoter, forward primer"
     promoter        1..19
                     /label=T7 promoter
                     /note="promoter for bacteriophage T7 RNA polymerase"
     protein_bind    20..44
                     /label=lac operator
                     /bound_moiety="lac repressor encoded by lacI"
                     /note="The lac repressor binds to the lac operator to
                     inhibit transcription in E. coli. This inhibition can be
                     relieved by adding lactose or
                     isopropyl-beta-D-thiogalactopyranoside (IPTG)."
     RBS             59..81
                     /note="efficient ribosome binding site from bacteriophage
                     T7 gene 10 (Olins and Rangwala, 1989)"
     CDS             1895..1915
                     /codon_start=1
                     /product="tobacco etch virus (TEV) protease recognition and
                     cleavage site"
                     /label=TEV site
                     /translation="ENLYFQS"
     CDS             1916..1945
                     /codon_start=1
                     /product="Myc (human c-Myc proto-oncogene) epitope tag"
                     /label=Myc
                     /translation="EQKLISEEDL"
     rep_origin      2066..2654
                     /direction=RIGHT
                     /label=ori
                     /note="high-copy-number ColE1/pMB1/pBR322/pUC origin of
                     replication"
     primer_bind     2555..2574
                     /label=pBR322ori-F
                     /note="pBR322 origin, forward primer"
     CDS             2760..3419
                     /codon_start=1
                     /gene="cat"
                     /product="chloramphenicol acetyltransferase"
                     /label=CmR
                     /note="confers resistance to chloramphenicol"
                     /translation="MEKKITGYTTVDISQWHRKEHFEAFQSVAQCTYNQTVQLDITAFL
                     KTVKKNKHKFYPAFIHILARLMNAHPEFRMAMKDGELVIWDSVHPCYTVFHEQTETFSS
                     LWSEYHDDFRQFLHIYSQDVACYGENLAYFPKGFIENMFFVSANPWVSFTSFDLNVANM
                     DNFFAPVFTMGKYYTQGDKVLMPLAIQVHHAVCDGFHVGRMLNELQQYCDEWQGGA"
     primer_bind     complement(2826..2845)
                     /label=CAT-R
                     /note="Chloramphenicol resistance gene, reverse primer"
     terminator      3490..3524
                     /label=lambda t0 terminator
                     /note="minimal transcription terminator from phage lambda
                     (Scholtissek and Grosse, 1987)"
ORIGIN
        1 taatacgact cactataggg gaattgtgag cggataacaa ttcccctcta gaaataattt
       61 tgtttaactt taagaaggag actcttctat ggctgtgggt gcatgtgtct tatgcaactc
      121 acagaccagc cttcgctgcg gcgcgtgcat tcgtcgtccc ttcctgtgtt gcaaatgctg
      181 ttatgaccat gtaatcagta cgtcgcacaa gctggttctg tccgttaatc cgtacgtttg
      241 caacgctccg ggatgtgatg taacagacgt gactcaactc tacctgggtg gcatgtctta
      301 ctattgcaaa agccacaaac caccgatatc ctttcctctg tgcgccaacg gccaggtatt
      361 cggtctgtac aaaaatacct gtgttgggtc tgataacgtg actgacttta acgcgatcgc
      421 aacttgcgat tggaccaacg ctggcgacta tatcctggcg aatacctgca ctgagcgatt
      481 gaaactgttc gctgctgaaa ctctgaaggc gaccgaagaa accttcaaac tctcctacgg
      541 tattgcaacg gtccgtgagg ttctatctga tcgtgaactg catctgagct gggaagtagg
      601 taagccgcgc ccgcctctga accgcaacta cgtttttact ggctatcgtg ttacaaaaaa
      661 ctctaaagtg cagatcggtg aatacacctt cgagaaaggg gactacggcg atgcagttgt
      721 ctatcggggc accactacat ataagttaaa cgtcggtgac tacttcgttc tgacttcaca
      781 cacggtgatg ccactgtccg ctccgactct ggttccgcag gaacactacg tgcgcattac
      841 tgggctgtac ccgacattga acatctcgga tgagttctcc tctaacgtag ccaattacca
      901 gaaagtaggt atgcaaaaat acagcactct gcaaggcccg cctggtaccg gaaaaagcca
      961 tttcgctata ggtctggccc tgtattaccc atccgcgcgc atcgtctaca ctgcatgcag
     1021 tcacgctgcg gtggacgcac tgtgcgaaaa ggcccttaaa tatctcccta ttgataaatg
     1081 ttctcgtatc atcccggcga gagctcgtgt tgaatgcttt gacaaattta aagttaacag
     1141 caccctggag cagtacgtgt tctgtaccgt taatgcactg ccggaaacta ccgctgatat
     1201 tgtggtgttc gacgaaatct ctatggcgac caactacgat ctgagcgtag ttaacgcgcg
     1261 tttacgtgct aaacactacg tatacatcgg cgacccagca cagctgccgg caccgaggac
     1321 tctgcttact aaaggcaccc tggaaccgga gtacttcaac tcagtttgcc gtctgatgaa
     1381 gacgatcggt ccagatatgt ttcttggcac gtgtcgcaga tgcccggcag aaattgtgga
     1441 taccgtatct gctctggttt atgataacaa actgaaagcc cataaggaca agtccgctca
     1501 gtgcttcaaa atgttttata aaggtgttat cacgcacgac gtcagtagcg cgatcaaccg
     1561 tccacagatt ggagttgtgc gagaatttct cacccgcaat ccggcatggc gtaaagctgt
     1621 cttcatctct ccctataact ctcagaacgc agtagcctcc aaaatcctgg gtctgccgac
     1681 gcagactgtg gattctagcc agggctcaga atatgattac gtgattttca cccaaaccac
     1741 tgaaaccgct cactcctgca acgttaaccg gttcaacgta gctattaccc gcgccaaagt
     1801 tggtatcctc tgcatcatgt ctgaccgcga cctgtacgac aaactgcaat ttacgagcct
     1861 cgaaatcccc cgccgtaacg tagctacttt acaggagaac ctgtactttc aaagcgagca
     1921 gaagcttatt tccgaagaag atctctaacc ggcttatcgg tcagtttcac ctgatttacg
     1981 taaaaacccg cttcggcggg tttttgcttt tggaggggca gaaagatgaa tgactgtcca
     2041 cgacgctata cccaaaagaa aaagcttgag atcctttttt tctgcgcgta atctgctgct
     2101 tgcaaacaaa aaaaccaccg ctaccagcgg tggtttgttt gccggatcaa gagctaccaa
     2161 ctctttttcc gaaggtaact ggcttcagca gagcgcagat accaaatact gttcttctag
     2221 tgtagccgta gttaggccac cacttcaaga actctgtagc accgcctaca tacctcgctc
     2281 tgctaatcct gttaccagtg gctgctgcca gtggcgataa gtcgtgtctt accgggttgg
     2341 actcaagacg atagttaccg gataaggcgc agcggtcggg ctgaacgggg ggttcgtgca
     2401 cacagcccag cttggagcga acgacctaca ccgaactgag atacctacag cgtgagctat
     2461 gagaaagcgc cacgcttccc gaagggagaa aggcggacag gtatccggta agcggcaggg
     2521 tcggaacagg agagcgcacg agggagcttc cagggggaaa cgcctggtat ctttatagtc
     2581 ctgtcgggtt tcgccacctc tgacttgagc gtcgattttt gtgatgctcg tcaggggggc
     2641 ggagcctatg gaaattgatc gggcacgtaa gaggttccaa ctttcaccat aatgaaataa
     2701 gatcactacc gggcgtattt tttgagttat cgagattttc aggagctaag gaagctaaaa
     2761 tggagaaaaa aatcactgga tataccaccg ttgatatatc ccaatggcat cgtaaagaac
     2821 attttgaggc atttcagtca gttgctcaat gtacctataa ccagaccgtt cagctggata
     2881 ttacggcctt tttaaagacc gtaaagaaaa ataagcacaa gttttatccg gcctttattc
     2941 acattcttgc ccgcctgatg aatgctcatc cggaatttcg tatggcaatg aaagacggtg
     3001 agctggtgat atgggatagt gttcaccctt gttacaccgt tttccatgag caaactgaaa
     3061 cgttttcatc gctctggagt gaataccacg acgatttccg gcagtttcta cacatatatt
     3121 cgcaagatgt ggcgtgttac ggtgaaaacc tggcctattt ccctaaaggg tttattgaga
     3181 atatgttttt cgtttcagcc aatccctggg tgagtttcac cagttttgat ttaaacgtgg
     3241 ccaatatgga caacttcttc gcccccgttt tcaccatggg caaatattat acgcaaggcg
     3301 acaaggtgct gatgccgctg gcgattcagg ttcatcatgc cgtttgtgat ggcttccatg
     3361 tcggcagaat gcttaatgaa ttacaacagt actgcgatga gtggcagggc ggggcgtaat
     3421 ttgatatcga gctcgcttgg actcctgttg atagatccag taatgacctc agaactccat
     3481 ctggatttgt tcagaacgct cggttgccgc cgggcgtttt ttattggtca tcgatctcga
     3541 tcccgcgaaa t
//
