[The description below was written by a language model from this plasmid's Addgene catalogue record and the feature table of its GenBank file.]
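Description:
pGBW-m4046911 is a compact (about 3.55 kb) synthetic bacterial expression plasmid built to produce the SARS-CoV-2 helicase, a mature product of the viral ORF1ab polyprotein, in Escherichia coli. The minimal backbone carries a high-copy ColE1/pUC-type origin of replication and a chloramphenicol acetyltransferase gene (CmR) for selection. A lambda t0 terminator lies downstream of the resistance marker. No lacI gene or T7 RNA polymerase source is annotated on the plasmid, so both the repressor and the polymerase would have to come from the expression host.

The roughly 1.8 kb helicase coding sequence has been recoded for E. coli codon usage. The feature table does not annotate it as a feature of its own, but it occupies the gap between the ribosome binding site and the C-terminal tags. Transcription is driven by a T7 promoter followed directly by a lac operator. Expression therefore depends on T7 RNA polymerase, is held off by lac repressor, and can be induced with IPTG or lactose. Translation starts from the efficient bacteriophage T7 gene 10 ribosome binding site and an ATG start codon. The open reading frame continues at its 3′ end into a TEV protease recognition site and then a Myc epitope tag. The protein is thus made with a C-terminal Myc tag for detection or immunoaffinity capture, and TEV cleavage can remove the tag.

The plasmid belongs to a set of tagged SARS-CoV-2 protein constructs for E. coli, intended for recombinant expression and/or purification of the viral proteins.
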