Addgene plasmid #145695: pGBW-m4046911
Purpose: Bacterial Expression plasmid for SARS-CoV-2 helicase
Depositing lab: Ginkgo Bioworks & Benjie Chen. Depositing organization: Ginkgo Bioworks.
Backbone
  Vector backbone: ori-013 - marker | cmR
  Backbone size w/o insert (bp): 1462
  Vector type: Bacterial Expression
Growth in bacteria
  Bacterial resistance: Chloramphenicol, 25 μg/mL
  Growth temperature: 30°C
  Growth strain: DH5alpha
  Copy number: High Copy
Gene/Insert
  Gene/Insert name: SARS-CoV-2 helicase
  Species: Escherichia coli str. K-12 substr. MG1655; Severe acute respiratory syndrome coronavirus 2
  Insert size (bp): 1802
  Mutation: Escherichia coli recode 1
  Entrez Gene: ORF1ab (a.k.a. GU280_gp01)
  Promoter: Promoter | pT7 ; Operator | lacO ; RBS | T7_rbs ; Start Codon | ATG
  Tag / fusion protein: Cleavable TEV;Myc (C terminal on backbone)
  Cloning method: Unknown
Resource information
  A portion of this plasmid was derived from a plasmid made by: GinkgoBioworks
Depositor comments: NCBI Reference Sequence: YP_009725308.1
How to cite: pGBW-m4046911 was a gift from Ginkgo Bioworks & Benjie Chen (Addgene plasmid # 145695 ; http://n2t.net/addgene:145695 ; RRID:Addgene_145695)
